Addgene plasmid #113039: pAAV-RSV-GFP-U6-gRNA scaffold (SpyCas9)
Purpose: AAV vector; encodes GFP as well as a U6-driven gRNA scaffold (SpyCas9)
Depositing lab: Dominik Niopek. Depositing organization: Universitaet Heidelberg. Publication: Engineered anti-CRISPR proteins for optogenetic control of CRISPR-Cas9. Bubeck F, Hoffmann MD, Harteveld Z, Aschenbrenner S, Bietz A, Waldhauer MC, Borner K, Fakhiri J, Schmelas C, Dietz L, Grimm D, Correia BE, Eils R, Niopek D. Nat Methods. 2018 Oct 30. pii: 10.1038/s41592-018-0178-9. doi: 10.1038/s41592-018-0178-9. PubMed 30377362.
Backbone
  Vector backbone: scAAV vector
  Total vector size (bp): 5283
  Vector type: Mammalian Expression, AAV
Growth in bacteria
  Bacterial resistance: Ampicillin, 100 μg/mL
  Growth temperature: 37°C
  Growth strain: NEB Stable
  Copy number: High Copy
Gene/Insert
  Gene/Insert name: 2x BbsI sites - SpCas9 scaffold, co-expressed GFP (transfection marker)
Terms and licenses: Academic/Nonprofit Terms; Industry Terms: Not Available to Industry
Depositor comments: Addgene Next-Generation Sequence analysis identified numerous sequence discrepancies in ITR sequences. Plasmid is expected to function as described in the associated publication: PMID: 30377362
How to cite: pAAV-RSV-GFP-U6-gRNA scaffold (SpyCas9) was a gift from Dominik Niopek (Addgene plasmid # 113039 ; http://n2t.net/addgene:113039 ; RRID:Addgene_113039)
