[The description below was written by a language model from this plasmid's Addgene catalogue record and pLannotate feature annotations shown in this document.]
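Description:
pAAV-RSV-GFP-U6-gRNA scaffold (SpyCas9) is a roughly 5.3 kb mammalian expression plasmid built on a self-complementary AAV (scAAV) backbone. It is intended as a cloning and delivery vector for Streptococcus pyogenes Cas9 guide RNAs. It is maintained in E. coli at high copy through a ColE1/pUC-type origin and selected with ampicillin via the β-lactamase gene. The bacterial portion also carries an f1 phage origin and remnants of a phagemid-type cloning region: lac promoter/operator, a lacZα fragment, and T3 and T7 promoters.

The payload consists of two independent cassettes in opposite orientations. A human U6 RNA polymerase III promoter sits upstream of the SpCas9 guide scaffold, annotated as a tracrRNA fragment. According to the catalogue entry, two BbsI sites lie between them, so that a target-specific spacer can be inserted to produce a complete single guide RNA. On the opposite strand, a Rous sarcoma virus enhancer/promoter drives EGFP, which serves as a marker for transfected or transduced cells. No Cas9 is encoded, so the nuclease must be supplied from a separate construct.

Both the depositor sequence and the repository's sequencing result were annotated, and they agree closely on all major elements. Only a single AAV2 ITR fragment is detected in each, at slightly different coordinates and in different orientations. The depositor comments note that sequencing identified numerous discrepancies in the ITR sequences, although the plasmid is expected to function as published. The second ITR expected upstream of the U6 cassette is not annotated. This could reflect the modified ITR typical of scAAV designs or a sequencing difficulty, but the record does not resolve it. The associated work concerns engineered anti-CRISPR proteins for optogenetic control of CRISPR-Cas9.
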