Features (pLannotate 1.2.2; 21 found; start..end, strand, type, name):
     24..128     +  promoter       AmpR promoter: bla
    129..989     +  CDS            AmpR: β-lactamase; bla; confers resistance to ampicillin, carbenicillin, and related antibiotics
   1160..1748    +  rep_origin     ori: high-copy-number ColE1/pMB1/pBR322/pUC origin of replication
   1931..2023    +  CDS            lacI (fragment): lac repressor; lacI; The lac repressor binds to the lac operator to inhibit transcription in E. coli. This inhibition can be relieved by adding lactose or isopropyl-β-D-thiogalactopyranoside (IPTG).
   2036..2057    +  protein_bind   CAP binding site: CAP binding activates transcription in the presence of cAMP. E. coli catabolite activator protein
   2072..2102    +  promoter       lac promoter: promoter for the E. coli lac operon
   2110..2126    +  protein_bind   lac operator: The lac repressor binds to the lac operator to inhibit transcription in E. coli. This inhibition can be relieved by adding lactose or isopropyl-β-D-thiogalactopyranoside (IPTG). lac repressor encoded by lacI
   2171..2189    +  promoter       T3 promoter: promoter for bacteriophage T3 RNA polymerase
   2627..2867    +  promoter       U6 promoter: RNA polymerase III promoter for human U6 snRNA
   2913..2980    +  misc_RNA       tracrRNA (fragment): trans-activating CRISPR RNA for the Streptococcus pyogenes CRISPR/Cas9 system
   3063..3779    -  CDS            EGFP: EGFP is a basic (constitutively fluorescent) green fluorescent protein published in 1996, derived from Aequorea victoria. It is reported to be a rapidly-maturing weak dimer with moderate acid sensitivity.
   3787..3813    -  misc_feature   MCS (fragment): multiple cloning site
   3823..4086    -  promoter       RSV promoter: Rous sarcoma virus enhancer/promoter
   4120..4213    -  ncRNA          Retro dr1: Accession: RF00214 - Retrovirus direct repeat 1 (dr1)
   4346..4398    +  misc_feature   bom (fragment): basis of mobility region from pBR322
   4407..4423    -  promoter       tet promoter (fragment): E. coli promoter for tetracycline efflux protein gene
   4489..4596    -  repeat_region  AAV2 ITR (fragment): inverted terminal repeat of adeno-associated virus serotype 2 inverted
   4594..4614    -  promoter       chicken β-actin promoter (fragment): contains a 21-bp deletion relative to the standard chicken β-actin promoter
   4640..4658    -  promoter       T7 promoter: promoter for bacteriophage T7 RNA polymerase
   4666..4821    +  CDS            lacZα (fragment): LacZα fragment of β-galactosidase; lacZ fragment
   4826..5254    +  rep_origin     f1 ori (sequence partly withheld): f1 bacteriophage origin of replication; arrow indicates direction of (+) strand synthesis
>Addgene plasmid #113039 | pAAV-RSV-GFP-U6-gRNA scaffold (SpyCas9) | depositor full sequence | sequence record 218006 | pAAV-RSV-GFP-U6-gRNA scaffold (SpyCas9) sequence 5283 bps
GTGGCACTTTTCGGGGAAATGTGCGCGGAACCCCTATTTGTTTATTTTTCTAAATACATTCAAATATGTA
TCCGCTCATGAGACAATAACCCTGATAAATGCTTCAATAATATTGAAAAAGGAAGAGTATGAGTATTCAA
CATTTCCGTGTCGCCCTTATTCCCTTTTTTGCGGCATTTTGCCTTCCTGTTTTTGCTCACCCAGAAACGC
TGGTGAAAGTAAAAGATGCTGAAGATCAGTTGGGTGCACGAGTGGGTTACATCGAACTGGATCTCAACAG
CGGTAAGATCCTTGAGAGTTTTCGCCCCGAAGAACGTTTTCCAATGATGAGCACTTTTAAAGTTCTGCTA
TGTGGCGCGGTATTATCCCGTATTGACGCCGGGCAAGAGCAACTCGGTCGCCGCATACACTATTCTCAGA
ATGACTTGGTTGAGTACTCACCAGTCACAGAAAAGCATCTTACGGATGGCATGACAGTAAGAGAATTATG
CAGTGCTGCCATAACCATGAGTGATAACACTGCGGCCAACTTACTTCTGACAACGATCGGAGGACCGAAG
GAGCTAACCGCTTTTTTGCACAACATGGGGGATCATGTAACTCGCCTTGATCGTTGGGAACCGGAGCTGA
ATGAAGCCATACCAAACGACGAGCGTGACACCACGATGCCTGTAGCAATGGCAACAACGTTGCGCAAACT
ATTAACTGGCGAACTACTTACTCTAGCTTCCCGGCAACAATTAATAGACTGGATGGAGGCGGATAAAGTT
GCAGGACCACTTCTGCGCTCGGCCCTTCCGGCTGGCTGGTTTATTGCTGATAAATCTGGAGCCGGTGAGC
GTGGGTCTCGCGGTATCATTGCAGCACTGGGGCCAGATGGTAAGCCCTCCCGTATCGTAGTTATCTACAC
GACGGGGAGTCAGGCAACTATGGATGAACGAAATAGACAGATCGCTGAGATAGGTGCCTCACTGATTAAG
CATTGGTAACTGTCAGACCAAGTTTACTCATATATACTTTAGATTGATTTAAAACTTCATTTTTAATTTA
AAAGGATCTAGGTGAAGATCCTTTTTGATAATCTCATGACCAAAATCCCTTAACGTGAGTTTTCGTTCCA
CTGAGCGTCAGACCCCGTAGAAAAGATCAAAGGATCTTCTTGAGATCCTTTTTTTCTGCGCGTAATCTGC
TGCTTGCAAACAAAAAAACCACCGCTACCAGCGGTGGTTTGTTTGCCGGATCAAGAGCTACCAACTCTTT
TTCCGAAGGTAACTGGCTTCAGCAGAGCGCAGATACCAAATACTGTCCTTCTAGTGTAGCCGTAGTTAGG
CCACCACTTCAAGAACTCTGTAGCACCGCCTACATACCTCGCTCTGCTAATCCTGTTACCAGTGGCTGCT
GCCAGTGGCGATAAGTCGTGTCTTACCGGGTTGGACTCAAGACGATAGTTACCGGATAAGGCGCAGCGGT
CGGGCTGAACGGGGGGTTCGTGCACACAGCCCAGCTTGGAGCGAACGACCTACACCGAACTGAGATACCT
ACAGCGTGAGCTATGAGAAAGCGCCACGCTTCCCGAAGGGAGAAAGGCGGACAGGTATCCGGTAAGCGGC
AGGGTCGGAACAGGAGAGCGCACGAGGGAGCTTCCAGGGGGAAACGCCTGGTATCTTTATAGTCCTGTCG
GGTTTCGCCACCTCTGACTTGAGCGTCGATTTTTGTGATGCTCGTCAGGGGGGCGGAGCCTATGGAAAAA
CGCCAGCAACGCGGCCTTTTTACGGTTCCTGGCCTTTTGCTGGCCTTTTGCTCACATGTTCTTTCCTGCG
TTATCCCCTGATTCTGTGGATAACCGTATTACCGCCTTTGAGTGAGCTGATACCGCTCGCCGCAGCCGAA
CGACCGAGCGCAGCGAGTCAGTGAGCGAGGAAGCGGAAGAGCGCCCAATACGCAAACCGCCTCTCCCCGC
GCGTTGGCCGATTCATTAATGCAGCTGGCACGACAGGTTTCCCGACTGGAAAGCGGGCAGTGAGCGCAAC
GCAATTAATGTGAGTTAGCTCACTCATTAGGCACCCCAGGCTTTACACTTTATGCTTCCGGCTCGTATGT
TGTGTGGAATTGTGAGCGGATAACAATTTCACACAGGAAACAGCTATGACCATGATTACGCCAAGCGCGC
AATTAACCCTCACTAAAGGGAACAAAAGCTGGGTACCACTAGTATGCATCCTGCAGGACGCGTCCTACCC
ACTCCCTCTATGCGCGCTCGCTCACTCACTCGGCCCTGGAGACCAAAGGTCTCCAGACTGCCGGCCTCTG
GCCGGCAGGGCCGAGTGAGTGAGCGAGCGCGCATAGAGGGAGTGGGTACCTCCATCATCTAGGTTTGCCA
GATCTGATATCGGCGCGCCCGAGTCCAACACCCGTGGGAATCCCATGGGCACCATGGCCCCTCGCTCCAA
AAATGCTTTCGCGTCGCGCAGACACTGCTCGGTAGTTTCGGGGATCAGCGTTTGAGTAAGAGCCCGCGTC
TGAACCCTCCGCGCCGCCCCGGCCCCAGTGGAAAGACGCGCAGGCAAAACGCACCACGTGACGGAGCGTG
ACCGCGCGCCGAGCGCGCGCCAAGGTCGGGCAGGAAGAGGGCCTATTTCCCATGATTCCTTCATATTTGC
ATATACGATACAAGGCTGTTAGAGAGATAATTAGAATTAATTTGACTGTAAACACAAAGATATTAGTACA
AAATACGTGACGTAGAAAGTAATAATTTCTTGGGTAGTTTGCAGTTTTAAAATTATGTTTTAAAATGGAC
TATCATATGCTTACCGTAACTTGAAAGTATTTCGATTTCTTGGCTTTATATATCTTGTGGAAAGGACGAA
ACACCGAGTCTTCGAGGAAGACAGGTTTAAGAGCTATGCTGGAAACAGCATAGCAAGTTTAAATAAGGCT
AGTCCGTTATCAACTTGAAAAAGTGGCACCGAGTCGGTGCTTTTTTTGCGGCCGCCTCGAGTGATCAAAA
AACCAACACACGCTTCCAATGAAAATAAACGATCCTTTATTGCTAGCCTTTACTTGTACAGCTCGTCCAT
GCCGAGAGTGATCCCGGCGGCGGTCACGAACTCCAGCAGGACCATGTGATCGCGCTTCTCGTTGGGGTCT
TTGCTCAGGGCGGACTGGGTGCTCAGGTAGTGGTTGTCGGGCAGCAACACGGGGCCGTCGCCGATGGGGG
TGTTCTGCTGGTAGTGGTCGGCGAGCTGCACGCTGCCGTCCTCGATGTTGTGGCGGATCTTGAAGTTCAC
CTTGATGCCGTTCTTCTGCTTGTCGGCCATGATATAGACGTTGTGGCTGTTGTAGTTGTACTCCAGCTTG
TGCCCCAGGATGTTGCCGTCCTCCTTGAAGTCGATGCCCTTCAGCTCGATGCGGTTCACCAGGGTGTCGC
CCTCGAACTTCACCTCGGCGCGGGTCTTGTAGTTGCCGTCGTCCTTGAAGAAGATGGTGCGCTCCTGGAC
GTAGCCTTCGGGCATGGCGGACTTGAAGAAGTCGTGCTGCTTCATGTGGTCGGGGTAGCGGCTGAAGCAC
TGCACGCCGTAGGTCAGGGTGGTCACGAGGGTGGGCCAGGGCACGGGCAGCTTGCCGGTGGTGCAGATGA
ACTTCAGGGTCAGCTTGCCGTAGGTGGCATCGCCCTCGCCCTCGCCGGACACGCTGAACTTGTGGCCGTT
TACGTCGCCGTCCAGCTCGACCAGGATGGGCACCACCCCGGTGAACAGCTCCTCGCCCTTGCTCACCATG
GTGGCGACCGGTGGATCCCGGGCCCGCGGTACCCAGCTTGGAGGTGCACACCAATGTGGTGAATGGTCAA
ATGGCGTTTATTGTATCGAGCTAGGCACTTAAATACAATATCTCTGCAATGCGGAATTCAGTGGTTCGTC
CAATCCATGTCAGACCCGTCTGTTGCCTTCCTAATAAGGCACGATCGTACCACCTTACTTCCACCAATCG
GCATGCACGGTGCTTTTTCTCTCCTTGTAAGGCATGTTGCTAACTCATCCTTACCATGTTGCAAGACTAC
CAAGAGTATTTGCATAAGACTACATTTCCCCCTCCCTATGCAAAAGCGAAACTACTATATCCTGAGGGGA
CTCCTAACCGCGTACAACCGAAGCCCCGCTTTTCGCCTAAACACACCCTAGTCCCCTCAGATACGCGTAT
ATCTGGCCCGTACATCGCGAAGCAGCGCAAAACGCCTAACCCTAAGCAGATTCTTCATGCAATTGTCGGT
CAAGCCTTGCCTTGTTGTAGCTTAAATTTTGCTCGCGCACTACTCAGCGACCTCCAACACACAAGCAGGG
AGCAGATACTGGCTTAACTATGCGGCATCAGAGCAGATTGTACTGAGAGTGCACCATACGGATCTGCGAT
GATAAGCTGTCAAACATGAGAATTGGTCGACGATATCAGATCTAGGAACCCCTAGTGATGGAGTTGGCCA
CTCCCTCTCTGCGCGCTCGCTCGCTCACTGAGGCCGCCCGGGCAAAGCCCGGGCGTCGGGCGACCTTTGG
TCGCCCGGCCTCAGTGAGCGAGCGAGCGCGCAGAGAGGGAGTGGCCCCCCCCCCCCCCCCCCCCTGCATT
CTAGAGAGCTCCAATTCGCCCTATAGTGAGTCGTATTACGCGCGCTCACTGGCCGTCGTTTTACAACGTC
GTGACTGGGAAAACCCTGGCGTTACCCAACTTAATCGCCTTGCAGCACATCCCCCTTTCGCCAGCTGGCG
TAATAGCGAAGAGGCCCGCACCGATCGCCCTTCCCAACAGTTGCGCAGCCTGAATGGCGAATGGG
[124 nt withheld, positions 4826-4949]
C
[91 nt withheld, positions 4951-5041]
A
[49 nt withheld, positions 5043-5091]
CCTTTGACGTTGGAGTCCACGTTCTTT
[37 nt withheld, positions 5119-5155]
ACCCTATCTCGGTCTATTCTTTTGATTTATAAGGGATTTTGCCGATTTCGGCCTATTGGTTAAAAAATGA
GCTGATTTAACAAAAATTTAACGCGAATTTTAACAAAATATTAACGCTTACAATTTAG
