Features (pLannotate 1.2.2; 21 found; start..end, strand, type, name):
     24..128     +  promoter       AmpR promoter: bla
    129..989     +  CDS            AmpR: β-lactamase; bla; confers resistance to ampicillin, carbenicillin, and related antibiotics
   1160..1748    +  rep_origin     ori: high-copy-number ColE1/pMB1/pBR322/pUC origin of replication
   1931..2023    +  CDS            lacI (fragment): lac repressor; lacI; The lac repressor binds to the lac operator to inhibit transcription in E. coli. This inhibition can be relieved by adding lactose or isopropyl-β-D-thiogalactopyranoside (IPTG).
   2036..2057    +  protein_bind   CAP binding site: CAP binding activates transcription in the presence of cAMP. E. coli catabolite activator protein
   2072..2102    +  promoter       lac promoter: promoter for the E. coli lac operon
   2110..2126    +  protein_bind   lac operator: The lac repressor binds to the lac operator to inhibit transcription in E. coli. This inhibition can be relieved by adding lactose or isopropyl-β-D-thiogalactopyranoside (IPTG). lac repressor encoded by lacI
   2171..2189    +  promoter       T3 promoter: promoter for bacteriophage T3 RNA polymerase
   2626..2866    +  promoter       U6 promoter: RNA polymerase III promoter for human U6 snRNA
   2912..2979    +  misc_RNA       tracrRNA (fragment): trans-activating CRISPR RNA for the Streptococcus pyogenes CRISPR/Cas9 system
   3059..3778    -  CDS            EGFP: the original enhanced GFP (Yang et al., 1996) mammalian codon-optimized
   3786..3812    -  misc_feature   MCS (fragment): multiple cloning site
   3822..4083    -  promoter       RSV promoter: Rous sarcoma virus enhancer/promoter
   4117..4210    -  ncRNA          Retro dr1: Accession: RF00214 - Retrovirus direct repeat 1 (dr1)
   4343..4395    +  misc_feature   bom (fragment): basis of mobility region from pBR322
   4404..4420    -  promoter       tet promoter (fragment): E. coli promoter for tetracycline efflux protein gene
   4452..4581    +  repeat_region  AAV2 ITR (fragment): inverted terminal repeat of adeno-associated virus serotype 2 inverted
   4592..4608    -  promoter       chicken β-actin promoter (fragment): contains a 21-bp deletion relative to the standard chicken β-actin promoter
   4638..4656    -  promoter       T7 promoter: promoter for bacteriophage T7 RNA polymerase
   4664..4819    +  CDS            lacZα (fragment): LacZα fragment of β-galactosidase; lacZ fragment
   4824..5252    +  rep_origin     f1 ori (sequence partly withheld): f1 bacteriophage origin of replication; arrow indicates direction of (+) strand synthesis
>Addgene plasmid #113039 | pAAV-RSV-GFP-U6-gRNA scaffold (SpyCas9) | addgene full sequence | sequence record 224903 | Addgene NGS Result
GTGGCACTTTTCGGGGAAATGTGCGCGGAACCCCTATTTGTTTATTTTTCTAAATACATTCAAATATGTA
TCCGCTCATGAGACAATAACCCTGATAAATGCTTCAATAATATTGAAAAAGGAAGAGTATGAGTATTCAA
CATTTCCGTGTCGCCCTTATTCCCTTTTTTGCGGCATTTTGCCTTCCTGTTTTTGCTCACCCAGAAACGC
TGGTGAAAGTAAAAGATGCTGAAGATCAGTTGGGTGCACGAGTGGGTTACATCGAACTGGATCTCAACAG
CGGTAAGATCCTTGAGAGTTTTCGCCCCGAAGAACGTTTTCCAATGATGAGCACTTTTAAAGTTCTGCTA
TGTGGCGCGGTATTATCCCGTATTGACGCCGGGCAAGAGCAACTCGGTCGCCGCATACACTATTCTCAGA
ATGACTTGGTTGAGTACTCACCAGTCACAGAAAAGCATCTTACGGATGGCATGACAGTAAGAGAATTATG
CAGTGCTGCCATAACCATGAGTGATAACACTGCGGCCAACTTACTTCTGACAACGATCGGAGGACCGAAG
GAGCTAACCGCTTTTTTGCACAACATGGGGGATCATGTAACTCGCCTTGATCGTTGGGAACCGGAGCTGA
ATGAAGCCATACCAAACGACGAGCGTGACACCACGATGCCTGTAGCAATGGCAACAACGTTGCGCAAACT
ATTAACTGGCGAACTACTTACTCTAGCTTCCCGGCAACAATTAATAGACTGGATGGAGGCGGATAAAGTT
GCAGGACCACTTCTGCGCTCGGCCCTTCCGGCTGGCTGGTTTATTGCTGATAAATCTGGAGCCGGTGAGC
GTGGGTCTCGCGGTATCATTGCAGCACTGGGGCCAGATGGTAAGCCCTCCCGTATCGTAGTTATCTACAC
GACGGGGAGTCAGGCAACTATGGATGAACGAAATAGACAGATCGCTGAGATAGGTGCCTCACTGATTAAG
CATTGGTAACTGTCAGACCAAGTTTACTCATATATACTTTAGATTGATTTAAAACTTCATTTTTAATTTA
AAAGGATCTAGGTGAAGATCCTTTTTGATAATCTCATGACCAAAATCCCTTAACGTGAGTTTTCGTTCCA
CTGAGCGTCAGACCCCGTAGAAAAGATCAAAGGATCTTCTTGAGATCCTTTTTTTCTGCGCGTAATCTGC
TGCTTGCAAACAAAAAAACCACCGCTACCAGCGGTGGTTTGTTTGCCGGATCAAGAGCTACCAACTCTTT
TTCCGAAGGTAACTGGCTTCAGCAGAGCGCAGATACCAAATACTGTTCTTCTAGTGTAGCCGTAGTTAGG
CCACCACTTCAAGAACTCTGTAGCACCGCCTACATACCTCGCTCTGCTAATCCTGTTACCAGTGGCTGCT
GCCAGTGGCGATAAGTCGTGTCTTACCGGGTTGGACTCAAGACGATAGTTACCGGATAAGGCGCAGCGGT
CGGGCTGAACGGGGGGTTCGTGCACACAGCCCAGCTTGGAGCGAACGACCTACACCGAACTGAGATACCT
ACAGCGTGAGCTATGAGAAAGCGCCACGCTTCCCGAAGGGAGAAAGGCGGACAGGTATCCGGTAAGCGGC
AGGGTCGGAACAGGAGAGCGCACGAGGGAGCTTCCAGGGGGAAACGCCTGGTATCTTTATAGTCCTGTCG
GGTTTCGCCACCTCTGACTTGAGCGTCGATTTTTGTGATGCTCGTCAGGGGGGCGGAGCCTATGGAAAAA
CGCCAGCAACGCGGCCTTTTTACGGTTCCTGGCCTTTTGCTGGCCTTTTGCTCACATGTTCTTTCCTGCG
TTATCCCCTGATTCTGTGGATAACCGTATTACCGCCTTTGAGTGAGCTGATACCGCTCGCCGCAGCCGAA
CGACCGAGCGCAGCGAGTCAGTGAGCGAGGAAGCGGAAGAGCGCCCAATACGCAAACCGCCTCTCCCCGC
GCGTTGGCCGATTCATTAATGCAGCTGGCACGACAGGTTTCCCGACTGGAAAGCGGGCAGTGAGCGCAAC
GCAATTAATGTGAGTTAGCTCACTCATTAGGCACCCCAGGCTTTACACTTTATGCTTCCGGCTCGTATGT
TGTGTGGAATTGTGAGCGGATAACAATTTCACACAGGAAACAGCTATGACCATGATTACGCCAAGCGCGC
AATTAACCCTCACTAAAGGGAACAAAAGCTGGGTACCACTAGTATGCATCCTGCAGGACGCGTCCTACCC
ACTCCCTCTATGCGCGCTCGCTCACTCACTCGGCCCTGGAGACCAAAGGTCTCCGCCCTGGAGACCWTWG
GTCTCCAGGGCCGAGTGAGTGAGCGAGCGCGCATAGAGGGAGTGGGTACCTCCATCATCTGGTTTCCCAG
ATCTGATATCGGCGCGCCCGAGTCCAACACCCGTGGGAATCCCATGGGCACCATGGCCCCTCGCTCCAAA
AATGCTTTCGCGTCGCGCAGACACTGCTCGGTAGTTTCGGGGATCAGCGTTTGAGTAAGAGCCCGCGTCT
GAACCCTCCGCGCCGCCCCGGCCCCAGTGGAAAGACGCGCAGGCAAAACGCACCACGTGACGGAGCGTGA
CCGCGCGCCGAGCGCGCGCCAAGGTCGGGCAGGAAGAGGGCCTATTTCCCATGATTCCTTCATATTTGCA
TATACGATACAAGGCTGTTAGAGAGATAATTAGAATTAATTTGACTGTAAACACAAAGATATTAGTACAA
AATACGTGACGTAGAAAGTAATAATTTCTTGGGTAGTTTGCAGTTTTAAAATTATGTTTTAAAATGGACT
ATCATATGCTTACCGTAACTTGAAAGTATTTCGATTTCTTGGCTTTATATATCTTGTGGAAAGGACGAAA
CACCGAGTCTTCGAGGAAGACAGGTTTAAGAGCTATGCTGGAAACAGCATAGCAAGTTTAAATAAGGCTA
GTCCGTTATCAACTTGAAAAAGTGGCACCGAGTCGGTGCTTTTTTTGCGGCCGCCTCGAGTGATCAAAAA
ACCAACACACGCTTCCAATGAAAATAAACGATCCTTTATTGCTAGCCTTTACTTGTACAGCTCGTCCATG
CCGAGAGTGATCCCGGCGGCGGTCACGAACTCCAGCAGGACCATGTGATCGCGCTTCTCGTTGGGGTCTT
TGCTCAGGGCGGACTGGGTGCTCAGGTAGTGGTTGTCGGGCAGCAGCACGGGGCCGTCGCCGATGGGGGT
GTTCTGCTGGTAGTGGTCGGCGAGCTGCACGCTGCCGTCCTCGATGTTGTGGCGGATCTTGAAGTTCACC
TTGATGCCGTTCTTCTGCTTGTCGGCCATGATATAGACGTTGTGGCTGTTGTAGTTGTACTCCAGCTTGT
GCCCCAGGATGTTGCCGTCCTCCTTGAAGTCGATGCCCTTCAGCTCGATGCGGTTCACCAGGGTGTCGCC
CTCGAACTTCACCTCGGCGCGGGTCTTGTAGTTGCCGTCGTCCTTGAAGAAGATGGTGCGCTCCTGGACG
TAGCCTTCGGGCATGGCGGACTTGAAGAAGTCGTGCTGCTTCATGTGGTCGGGGTAGCGGCTGAAGCACT
GCACGCCGTAGGTCAGGGTGGTCACGAGGGTGGGCCAGGGCACGGGCAGCTTGCCGGTGGTGCAGATGAA
CTTCAGGGTCAGCTTGCCGTAGGTGGCATCGCCCTCGCCCTCGCCGGACACGCTGAACTTGTGGCCGTTT
ACGTCGCCGTCCAGCTCGACCAGGATGGGCACCACCCCGGTGAACAGCTCCTCGCCCTTGCTCACCATGG
TGGCGACCGGTGGATCCCGGGCCCGCGGTACCCAGCTTGGAGGTGCACACCAATGTGGTGAATGGTCAAA
TGGCGTTTATTGTATCGAGCTAGGCACTTAAATACAATATCTCTGCAATGCGGAATTCAGTGGTTCGTCC
AATCCATGTCAGACCCGTCTGTTGCCTTCCTAATAAGGCACGATCGTACCACCTTACTTCCACCAATCGG
CATGCACGGTGCTTTTTCTCTCCTTGTAAGGCATGTTGCTAACTCATCGTTACCATGTTGCAAGACTACA
AGAGTATTGCATAAGACTACATTTCCCCCTCCCTATGCAAAAGCGAAACTACTATATCCTGAGGGGACTC
CTAACCGCGTACAACCGAAGCCCCGCTTTTCGCCTAAACACACCCTAGTCCCCTCAGATACGCGTATATC
TGGCCCGTACATCGCGAAGCAGCGCAAAACGCCTAACCCTAAGCAGATTCTTCATGCAATTGTCGGTCAA
GCCTTGCCTTGTTGTAGCTTAAATTTTGCTCGCGCACTACTCAGCGACCTCCAACACACAAGCAGGGAGC
AGATACTGGCTTAACTATGCGGCATCAGAGCAGATTGTACTGAGAGTGCACCATACGGATCTGCGATGAT
AAGCTGTCAAACATGAGAATTGGTCGACGATATCAGATCTGAGGAACCCCTAGTGATGGAGTTGGCCACT
CCCTCTCTGCGCGCTCGCTCGCTCACTGAGGCCGGGCGACCAAAGGTCGCCCGACGCCCGGGCTTTGCCC
GGGCGGCCTCAGTGAGCGAGCGAGCGCGCAGAGAGGGAGTGGCCCCCCCCCCCCCCCCCCCNTGCATTCT
AGAGAGCTCCAATTCGCCCTATAGTGAGTCGTATTACGCGCGCTCACTGGCCGTCGTTTTACAACGTCGT
GACTGGGAAAACCCTGGCGTTACCCAACTTAATCGCCTTGCAGCACATCCCCCTTTCGCCAGCTGGCGTA
ATAGCGAAGAGGCCCGCACCGATCGCCCTTCCCAACAGTTGCGCAGCCTGAATGGCGAATGGG
[124 nt withheld, positions 4824-4947]
C
[91 nt withheld, positions 4949-5039]
A
[49 nt withheld, positions 5041-5089]
CCTTTGACGTTGGAGTCCACGTTCTTT
[37 nt withheld, positions 5117-5153]
ACCCTATCTCGGTCTATTCTTTTGATTTATAAGGGATTTTGCCGATTTCGGCCTATTGGTTAAAAAATGA
GCTGATTTAACAAAAATTTAACGCGAATTTTAACAAAATATTAACGCTTACAATTT
